>Addgene plasmid #191083 | pEY90 | addgene full sequence | sequence record 376441 | Addgene NGS Result
TCACACAGGAAACAGCTATGACCATGATTACGCCAAGCTGTAAGTTTAAACATGATCTTACTAACTAACT
ATTCTCATTTAAATTTTCAGAGCTTAAAAATGGCTGAAATCACTCACAACGATGGATACGCTAACAACTT
GGAAATGAAATAAGCTTGCATGCCTGCAGCAATGTTGCCGCTAAAGTAATAAATATTTAATATTAGAGTA
AAAATAATAAGAGTTTTTAGGAAGAGCATGTTCGTCGAGGACAACTGGCTGATGTTTGTCTAGATACTCC
ATTATGTAATGGACATACAACTGGTATGGATATCCTGTGGACAGGAACACCAATGGTCACAATGCCTTGT
GAGTTTTCAGCTTTTATTACAGAGACTTAATATTTTGTGATCTTTGCGTCAAAAATACCCGGTTTTGACC
AAGGGTTTCATCGAAATTTTCGATTCTATTTTTCGAATTTTATATCTAGAAAAATTCGAAAAAAAAAATG
CTTTGAAAATAAAAAAGAAGTCGATTTTTCGATTTTTTTAAAAGAAAAAATAATACAATTTTAAAATCAA
ATTTTGTTTATGTTCAAGAACAAAAATTTTTAATTAATGAGAAAAAAACAAAAGAAAAGTTTATTTTCTT
CTCAACAAATAATGGATCAAGTTTTTTTTTTTTTGGAAAATTGAATATTTTTGACATATCGGAAATTCTG
AAAATCTAAAAACGGAAAATTTAAACTTTTCAAAAAATATTGTTTTTTCGATTGTTGTGAAAAATCGAAG
AATGGACATCATTGGTCATGACACGACATTGATGAAAATTCTACACTAACGTAACTTTGAAATTACAGTA
CTCTTTAAAAGCGCGCGCCTTTACTTATTTAACAAAAATTTGTCGTGTCGAGACCGGGTACCGTATTCTT
ACCGAAAAATCACTGTTTTTTTATGTGCTTTTCATTTTAATAGCTGAGAAAATGAAATAAAATAAAATTT
CAGTGGAATCATTGGCTTCTCGTGTGGCAACCTCCCAGCTTTACGCTCTCGGAGTTCCAGAATTAGTTGC
TAAAACAAGGCAGGAATATGTTTCAATTGCAGTTCGACTTGGAACTGACGCTGATCAGTGAGTTTATTTC
TAGTCTCACAGAGGTTCAACATTTTTCCACTTTCAGCTTGGCGAACATGCGTGCAAAAGTATGGATGGCT
CGTACCTCATCAACATTATTCGATGTGAAACAGTATTGTCATGATATGGAAGATCTTTTGGGACAAATGT
GGAAACGATATGAAAGTGGAATGCCCATTGATCATATCACTAATAATACGGAAACGCCACACGGCTTGTG
AATAGATTTTCGAAGGATTTTTAAAAAATTGTATATTTTGTATAATTTTCACAAATGATTCAATGCATTT
CATTTCTCTTCAAGATTTTCCATATTGGAAACCAAATGATTTTTTTGCTCATTTCTTTCTTTCTTTGCGT
ATTACTCCTCAGTGCTCTTTCTACAATATCTCGCTCCAAATCCCCTTCTCCACCGTTCCTCATAATCTCC
ATTGGGTAAATTCTTTGTGATTTCATTTTGTACGAAGAATTTTCAATTTTCCCATCCATCGTCCTATAGC
CGTTCTTATCAAAGACATAAGATCCGTGGTTCTTGTTTTGTGGATCTCTTCATCACTCTAATCACTCTTA
AGAATTTTATTCCTCCCTCCGTAGTTTTTCTTTTCTAATTTATTTTTGTTCTATAAACTGAAGAAAGAAA
AACGTGCCATTCATTTTCCTTTCTCGTGTTTAATTTTTAGTAGAATTTTAAGTTTTAAGATCCCCTTTGT
TAAACCATATTGGTTTCCCTTTCCCGTTTACTCTTTAGTTTTCTTGAAATATTCGGTTTTGTATGCAACT
TGATCACTTACTCAATTCCTTCTTTTTCTTGATTTTGCTTTCCCGTTTTAATAAATTTCTAAAAACATAC
CTAATGTAAATTAAATTCAATAATGAAAATAATAATTATCATAAATGGAAAAAGAAACACCTCTACTGAA
AATCGACTTGTGGGAAGTAGAAGTGTTACCGACAAGAGACAACAATAGTAATACTTCTGTTCAAATTTTC
CCATATGTACGTTCTGTTATCAAAAACGTACAAGCAGAAACAACTCACCTTCTCGGGCAATTAATAAAAA
TAATTCCAACCTTTTTTTTTTGATGGCATGTGCAATTAGAATGCATCTAGTGAGGTAGGCCACAGTATAT
CCAATTTTAAAGTGACATAGAGATAGTGGGAATCTCGTCTAAATACACTCATATAGTCTAATATGACATA
ATAAAACACTACACAAATTTTCAGTCAACGTTCTGGTAATATGCCAAATTTTCCAAAAATAGTCCAAGAC
TTTTTGAGATCTTATAAATATGAAAATTGAGTCAACTTCTGTTTTCCATCTAACTGGTGACAGATTATTT
GGTATATTCACTTTTTTTTGAAAACTCTTACAATGATGATCCTTAAATGATCCTTAATCTGAAAGGGTTT
CATGTAAAAATCAACGGCTCTCATCGACTTTTAATTCCATATTTTCCTTTCATTTTCAATCCAACTCTAT
CATTTTCACATCATCCCCAAAACCTTCTCTTTTCCAACCAATTTAACCGTGGGGACGAATGGATGGGTCC
TCCGGAAAACGAGGCAGAAAATTGAAAAAGTGGTGCTCCTCCTCTTCTTTCACCCCTTCTGTGTTCCAGA
GAATCCGCGCAAGAAGCAATTTGAGAAGCAGGAGAAAGTAAGAGAAGAAGAAGAAGAAGACTACGAAGAG
TAGAAAGAAGAAGAAGCTGTCATTTTCAATTTTGGGAATAGACGACTCCGCAGCGACTCCTTTAACTCAT
TTTCTAACCTACTCGTCTCATTTTGCCAATTTACGAAATGAAATGAGAATTATATTTTAAACTGGTATGA
AGCAGAGTTAACTCTGTAAAAAGCGAACCCGGGATTGGCCAAAGGACCCAAAGGTATGTTTCGAATGATA
CTAACATAACATAGAACATTTTCAGGAGGACCCTTGCTTGGAGGGTACCGAGCTCAGAAAAAATGACCGC
TCCAAAGAAGAAGCGCAAGGTTCCAGTCGAGAAGATGACTGCCCCAAAAAAGAAACGTAAGGTCCCGCGG
ATGTCAGAGCTTATTAAGGAGAATATGCATATGAAACTGTACATGGAAGGAACCGTGGACAACCATCACT
TTAAGTGCACTTCGGAGGGGGAAGGCAAACCGTACGAGGGCACCCAGACCATGCGAATCAAGGTGGTCGA
GGGAGGCCCACTGCCCTTCGCCTTCGACATTCTGGTAAGTTTAAACATATATATACTAACTAACCCTGAT
TATTTAAATTTTCAGGCTACTAGCTTCCTGTACGGCAGCAAGACTTTTATTAATCACACCCAGGGCATCC
CGGACTTCTTCAAACAGTCGTTCCCTGAGGGCTTCACATGGGAGCGTGTGACCACATACGAAGACGGTGG
CGTTCTCACCGCTACCCAGGACACCAGCCTCCAGGACGGTTGCCTCATATATAATGTGGTAAGTTTAAAC
AGTTCGGTACTAACTAACCATACATATTTAAATTTTCAGAAGATCCGGGGAGTAAACTTCACATCCAATG
GTCCGGTTATGCAGAAGAAAACACTCGGCTGGGAGGCCTTCACCGAGACGCTGTATCCGGCTGACGGAGG
CCTGGAAGGTCGAAACGACATGGCCCTGAAGCTCGTCGGCGGTAGCCATCTCATCGCAAACGCTAAGACC
ACATATAGATCCAAGAAACCGGTAAGTTTAAACATGATTTTACTAACTAACTAATCTGATTTAAATTTTC
AGGCTAAGAACCTTAAAATGCCGGGAGTCTACTATGTTGACTACAGACTGGAACGGATCAAGGAGGCCAA
CAACGAGACCTACGTCGAGCAGCACGAGGTTGCAGTTGCCAGATACTGCGACCTCCCGAGCAAACTGGGT
CACAAGCTTAATCCTAGGATACCGGTGGGTGAAGACCCACCAAAGCCATCTGCCAAGGGAGCCAAGAAGG
CCGCCAAGACCGTTACGAAGCCAAAGGACGGAAAGAAGAGACGTCATGCCCGTAAGGAATCATACTCCGT
CTACATCTACCGTGTCCTCAAGCAAGTTCATCCAGACACTGGAGTTTCCTCCAAAGCCATGTCTATCATG
AACTCTTTTGTCAACGATGTCTTCGAGCGTATTGCTGCTGAAGCATCCCGTCTTGCTCACTACAACAAGC
GTTCCACAATCTCATCCCGCGAAATTCAGACCGCTGTCCGTCTGATCCTTCCAGGAGAGCTTGCCAAGCA
CGCCGTGTCTGAGGGAACCAAGGCCGTTACCAAGTACACTTCCAGCAAGTAGGAATTCCAACTGAGCGCC
GGTCGCTACCATTACCAACTTGTCTGGTGTCAAAAATAATAGGGGCCGCTGTCATCAGAGTAAGTTTAAA
CTGAGTTCTACTAACTAACGAGTAATATTTAAATTTTCAGCATCTCGCGCCCGTGCCTCTGACTTCTAAG
TCCAATTACTCTTCAACATCCCTACATGCTCTTTCTCCCTGTGCTCCCACCCCCTATTTTTGTTATTATC
AAAAAACTTCTCTTAATTTCTTTGTTTTTTAGCTTCTTTTAAGTCACCTCTAACAATGAAATTGTGTAGA
TTCAAAAATAGAATTAATTCGTAATAAAAAGTCGAAAAAAATTGTGCTCCCTCCCCCCATTAATAATAAT
TCTATCCCAAAATCTACACAATGTTCTGTGTACACTTCTTATGTTTTTTACTTCTGATAAATTTTTTTGA
AACATCATAGAAAAAACCGCACACAAAATACCTTATCATATGTTACGTTTCAGTTTATGACCGCAATTTT
TATTTCTTCGCACGTCTGGGCCTCTCATGACGTCAAATCATGCTCATCGTGAAAAAGTTTTGGAGTATTT
TTGGAATTTTTCAATCAAGTGAAAGTTTATGAAATTAATTTTCCTGCTTTTGCTTTTTGGGGTTTCCCCT
ATTGTTTGTCAAGATTTCGAGGACGGCGTTTTTCTTGCTAAAATCACAAGTATTGATGAGCACGATGCAA
GAAAGATCGGAAGAAGGTTTGGGTTTGAGGCTCAGTGGAAGGTGAGTAGAAGTTGATAATTTGAAAGTGG
AGTAGTGTCTATGGGGTTTTTGCCTTAAATGACAGAATACATTCCCAATATACCAAACATAACTGTTTCC
TACTAGTCGGCCGTACGGGCCCTTTCGTCTCGCGCGTTTCGGTGATGACGGTGAAAACCTCTGACACATG
CAGCTCCCGGAGACGGTCACAGCTTGTCTGTAAGCGGATGCCGGGAGCAGACAAGCCCGTCAGGGCGCGT
CAGCGGGTGTTGGCGGGTGTCGGGGCTGGCTTAACTATGCGGCATCAGAGCAGATTGTACTGAGAGTGCA
CCATATGCGGTGTGAAATACCGCACAGATGCGTAAGGAGAAAATACCGCATCAGGCGGCCTTAAGGGCCT
CGTGATACGCCTATTTTTATAGGTTAATGTCATGATAATAATGGTTTCTTAGACGTCAGGTGGCACTTTT
CGGGGAAATGTGCGCGGAACCCCTATTTGTTTATTTTTCTAAATACATTCAAATATGTATCCGCTCATGA
GACAATAACCCTGATAAATGCTTCAATAATATTGAAAAAGGAAGAGTATGAGTATTCAACATTTCCGTGT
CGCCCTTATTCCCTTTTTTGCGGCATTTTGCCTTCCTGTTTTTGCTCACCCAGAAACGCTGGTGAAAGTA
AAAGATGCTGAAGATCAGTTGGGTGCACGAGTGGGTTACATCGAACTGGATCTCAACAGCGGTAAGATCC
TTGAGAGTTTTCGCCCCGAAGAACGTTTTCCAATGATGAGCACTTTTAAAGTTCTGCTATGTGGCGCGGT
ATTATCCCGTATTGACGCCGGGCAAGAGCAACTCGGTCGCCGCATACACTATTCTCAGAATGACTTGGTT
GAGTACTCACCAGTCACAGAAAAGCATCTTACGGATGGCATGACAGTAAGAGAATTATGCAGTGCTGCCA
TAACCATGAGTGATAACACTGCGGCCAACTTACTTCTGACAACGATCGGAGGACCGAAGGAGCTAACCGC
TTTTTTGCACAACATGGGGGATCATGTAACTCGCCTTGATCGTTGGGAACCGGAGCTGAATGAAGCCATA
CCAAACGACGAGCGTGACACCACGATGCCTGTAGCAATGGCAACAACGTTGCGCAAACTATTAACTGGCG
AACTACTTACTCTAGCTTCCCGGCAACAATTAATAGACTGGATGGAGGCGGATAAAGTTGCAGGACCACT
TCTGCGCTCGGCCCTTCCGGCTGGCTGGTTTATTGCTGATAAATCTGGAGCCGGTGAGCGTGGGTCTCGC
GGTATCATTGCAGCACTGGGGCCAGATGGTAAGCCCTCCCGTATCGTAGTTATCTACACGACGGGGAGTC
AGGCAACTATGGATGAACGAAATAGACAGATCGCTGAGATAGGTGCCTCACTGATTAAGCATTGGTAACT
GTCAGACCAAGTTTACTCATATATACTTTAGATTGATTTAAAACTTCATTTTTAATTTAAAAGGATCTAG
GTGAAGATCCTTTTTGATAATCTCATGACCAAAATCCCTTAACGTGAGTTTTCGTTCCACTGAGCGTCAG
ACCCCGTAGAAAAGATCAAAGGATCTTCTTGAGATCCTTTTTTTCTGCGCGTAATCTGCTGCTTGCAAAC
AAAAAAACCACCGCTACCAGCGGTGGTTTGTTTGCCGGATCAAGAGCTACCAACTCTTTTTCCGAAGGTA
ACTGGCTTCAGCAGAGCGCAGATACCAAATACTGTTCTTCTAGTGTAGCCGTAGTTAGGCCACCACTTCA
AGAACTCTGTAGCACCGCCTACATACCTCGCTCTGCTAATCCTGTTACCAGTGGCTGCTGCCAGTGGCGA
TAAGTCGTGTCTTACCGGGTTGGACTCAAGACGATAGTTACCGGATAAGGCGCAGCGGTCGGGCTGAACG
GGGGGTTCGTGCACACAGCCCAGCTTGGAGCGAACGACCTACACCGAACTGAGATACCTACAGCGTGAGC
TATGAGAAAGCGCCACGCTTCCCGAAGGGAGAAAGGCGGACAGGTATCCGGTAAGCGGCAGGGTCGGAAC
AGGAGAGCGCACGAGGGAGCTTCCAGGGGGAAACGCCTGGTATCTTTATAGTCCTGTCGGGTTTCGCCAC
CTCTGACTTGAGCGTCGATTTTTGTGATGCTCGTCAGGGGGGCGGAGCCTATGGAAAAACGCCAGCAACG
CGGCCTTTTTACGGTTCCTGGCCTTTTGCTGGCCTTTTGCTCACATGTTCTTTCCTGCGTTATCCCCTGA
TTCTGTGGATAACCGTATTACCGCCTTTGAGTGAGCTGATACCGCTCGCCGCAGCCGAACGACCGAGCGC
AGCGAGTCAGTGAGCGAGGAAGCGGAAGAGCGCCCAATACGCAAACCGCCTCTCCCCGCGCGTTGGCCGA
TTCATTAATGCAGCTGGCACGACAGGTTTCCCGACTGGAAAGCGGGCAGTGAGCGCAACGCAATTAATGT
GAGTTAGCTCACTCATTAGGCACCCCAGGCTTTACACTTTATGCTTCCGGCTCGTATGTTGTGTGGAATT
GTGAGCGGATAACAATT
Features (pLannotate 1.2.2; 16 found; start..end, strand, type, name):
    152..169     -  misc_feature   MCS (fragment): pUC18/19 multiple cloning site
    168..347     +  CDS            ogt-1 (fragment): OGT1_CAEEL - Experimental evidence at protein level: Swiss-Prot protein existence level 1. Addition of nucleotide-activated sugars directly onto the polypeptide through O-glycosidic linkage with the hydroxyl of serine or threonine. From Caenorhabditis elegans.
    986..1108    +  CDS            ogt-1 (fragment): OGT1_CAEEL - Experimental evidence at protein level: Swiss-Prot protein existence level 1. Addition of nucleotide-activated sugars directly onto the polypeptide through O-glycosidic linkage with the hydroxyl of serine or threonine. From Caenorhabditis elegans.
   1158..1328    +  CDS            ogt-1 (fragment): OGT1_CAEEL - Experimental evidence at protein level: Swiss-Prot protein existence level 1. Addition of nucleotide-activated sugars directly onto the polypeptide through O-glycosidic linkage with the hydroxyl of serine or threonine. From Caenorhabditis elegans.
   3157..4002    +  CDS            mTagBFP2: mTagBFP2 is a basic (constitutively fluorescent) blue fluorescent protein published in 2011, derived from Entacmaea quadricolor. It is reported to be a very rapidly-maturing monomer with very low acid sensitivity.
   4027..4389    +  CDS            his-11: H2B1_CAEEL - Experimental evidence at protein level: Swiss-Prot protein existence level 1. Core component of nucleosome. Nucleosomes wrap and compact DNA into chromatin, limiting DNA accessibility to the cellular machineries which require DNA as a template. Histones thereby play a central role in transcription regulation, DNA repair, DNA replication and chromosomal stability. DNA accessibility is regulated via a complex set of post-translational modifications of histones, also called histone code, and nucleosome remodeling. From Caenorhabditis elegans.
   4999..5151    +  CDS            aex-5 (fragment): AEX5_CAEEL - Also known as kpc-3 From Caenorhabditis elegans.
   5279..5314    +  CDS            rop (fragment): Rop protein, which maintains plasmids at low copy number; rop
   5416..5515    +  misc_feature   bom (fragment): basis of mobility region from pBR322
   5613..5717    +  promoter       AmpR promoter: bla
   5718..6578    +  CDS            AmpR: β-lactamase; bla; confers resistance to ampicillin, carbenicillin, and related antibiotics
   6749..7337    +  rep_origin     ori: high-copy-number ColE1/pMB1/pBR322/pUC origin of replication
   7520..7612    +  CDS            lacI (fragment): lac repressor; lacI; The lac repressor binds to the lac operator to inhibit transcription in E. coli. This inhibition can be relieved by adding lactose or isopropyl-β-D-thiogalactopyranoside (IPTG).
   7625..7646    +  protein_bind   CAP binding site: CAP binding activates transcription in the presence of cAMP. E. coli catabolite activator protein
   7661..7691    +  promoter       lac promoter: promoter for the E. coli lac operon
   7699..7715    +  protein_bind   lac operator: The lac repressor binds to the lac operator to inhibit transcription in E. coli. This inhibition can be relieved by adding lactose or isopropyl-β-D-thiogalactopyranoside (IPTG). lac repressor encoded by lacI
