[The description below was written by a language model from this plasmid's Addgene catalogue record and pLannotate feature annotations shown in this document.]
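Description:
pEY90 is a C. elegans expression plasmid built on the pPD95.62 worm vector backbone, made as one of the reporter components described in the NeuroPAL multicolor neuronal identification work. It is propagated in E. coli using a high-copy ColE1/pUC-type origin and is selected with ampicillin through the β-lactamase (AmpR) gene and its promoter. Residual backbone elements in the 7,717-nt sequence include fragments of rop, the pBR322 bom region and lacI, together with the CAP site, lac promoter and lac operator flanking a remnant of the pUC multiple cloning site.

The payload is a transcriptional reporter in which glr-2 sequence, inserted by Gibson cloning, drives a blue fluorescent protein. The roughly 3 kb between the cloning site remnant and the reporter is not annotated as a promoter. It contains hits to ogt-1 coding fragments, which probably reflect neighbouring genomic sequence carried within the glr-2 upstream region, although the record does not say so explicitly. Downstream lies the mTagBFP2 coding sequence, followed closely by his-11, a C. elegans histone H2B. This arrangement is consistent with a fluorophore–histone fusion that tethers the signal to chromatin, giving the nuclear localisation stated in the purpose. An aex-5 fragment is annotated after the histone sequence, but no 3′ UTR is annotated and its identity is not given.

The construct labels the nuclei of glr-2-expressing neurons with blue fluorescence, and nuclear confinement makes individual cells easier to resolve and identify in whole-brain imaging. The record refers to the associated publication for the exact expression pattern.
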