Addgene plasmid #191083: pEY90
Purpose: glr-2 fluorescent neural reporter driving nuclear mTagBFP2 expression (refer to NeuroPAL paper for expression)
Depositing lab: Oliver Hobert & Eviatar Yemini. Depositing organization: Columbia University. Publication: NeuroPAL: A Multicolor Atlas for Whole-Brain Neuronal Identification in C. elegans. Yemini E, Lin A, Nejatbakhsh A, Varol E, Sun R, Mena GE, Samuel ADT, Paninski L, Venkatachalam V, Hobert O. Cell. 2021 Jan 7;184(1):272-288.e11. doi: 10.1016/j.cell.2020.12.012. Epub 2020 Dec 29. PubMed 33378642.
Backbone
  Vector backbone: pPD95.62
  Vector type: Worm Expression
Growth in bacteria
  Bacterial resistance: Ampicillin, 100 μg/mL
  Growth temperature: 37°C
  Growth strain: DH5alpha
  Copy number: Unknown
Gene/Insert
  Gene/Insert name: glr-2
  Species: C. elegans (nematode)
  Mutation: None
  Entrez Gene: glr-2 (a.k.a. CELE_B0280.12)
  Cloning method: Gibson Cloning
Terms and licenses: Academic/Nonprofit Terms; Industry Terms: Not Available to Industry
How to cite: pEY90 was a gift from Oliver Hobert & Eviatar Yemini (Addgene plasmid # 191083 ; http://n2t.net/addgene:191083 ; RRID:Addgene_191083)
